>Addgene plasmid #175852 | pCDX4.1.1-gDNA | addgene full sequence | sequence record 346320 | Addgene NGS Result
GGGGCGGGGCGAGGGGCGGGGCGGGGCGAGGCGGAGAGGTGCGGCGGCAGCCAATCAGAGCGGCGCGCTC
CGAAAGTTTCCTTTTATGGCGAGGCGGCGGCGGCGGCGGCCCTATAAAAAGCGAAGCGCGCGGCGGGCGG
GAGTCGCTGCGCGCTGCCTTCGCCCCGTGCCCCGCTCCGCCGCCGCCTCGCGCCGCCCGCCCCGGCTCTG
ACTGACCGCGTTACTCCCACAGGTGAGCGGGCGGGACGGCCCTTCTCCTCCGGGCTGTAATTAGCTGAGC
AAGAGGTAAGGGTTTAAGGGATGGTTGGTTGGTGGGGTATTAATGTTTAATTACCTGGAGCACCTGCCTG
AAATCACTTTTTTTCAGGTTGGACCGGTGCCACCATGGACTATAAGGACCACGACGGAGACTACAAGGAT
CATGATATTGATTACAAAGACGATGACGATAAGATGGCCCCAAAGAAGAAGCGGAAGGTCGGTATCCACG
GAGTCCCAGCAGCCGACAAGAAGTACAGCATCGGCCTGGCCATCGGCACCAACTCTGTGGGCTGGGCCGT
GATCACCGACGAGTACAAGGTGCCCAGCAAGAAATTCAAGGTGCTGGGCAACACCGACCGGCACAGCATC
AAGAAGAACCTGATCGGAGCCCTGCTGTTCGACAGCGGCGAAACAGCCGAGGCCACCCGGCTGAAGAGAA
CCGCCAGAAGAAGATACACCAGACGGAAGAACCGGATCTGCTATCTGCAAGAGATCTTCAGCAACGAGAT
GGCCAAGGTGGACGACAGCTTCTTCCACAGACTGGAAGAGTCCTTCCTGGTGGAAGAGGATAAGAAGCAC
GAGCGGCACCCCATCTTCGGCAACATCGTGGACGAGGTGGCCTACCACGAGAAGTACCCCACCATCTACC
ACCTGAGAAAGAAACTGGTGGACAGCACCGACAAGGCCGACCTGCGGCTGATCTATCTGGCCCTGGCCCA
CATGATCAAGTTCCGGGGCCACTTCCTGATCGAGGGCGACCTGAACCCCGACAACAGCGACGTGGACAAG
CTGTTCATCCAGCTGGTGCAGACCTACAACCAGCTGTTCGAGGAAAACCCCATCAACGCCAGCGGCGTGG
ACGCCAAGGCCATCCTGTCTGCCAGACTGAGCAAGAGCAGACGGCTGGAAAATCTGATCGCCCAGCTGCC
CGGCGAGAAGAAGAATGGCCTGTTCGGCAACCTGATTGCCCTGAGCCTGGGCCTGACCCCCAACTTCAAG
AGCAACTTCGACCTGGCCGAGGATGCCAAACTGCAGCTGAGCAAGGACACCTACGACGACGACCTGGACA
ACCTGCTGGCCCAGATCGGCGACCAGTACGCCGACCTGTTTCTGGCCGCCAAGAACCTGTCCGACGCCAT
CCTGCTGAGCGACATCCTGAGAGTGAACACCGAGATCACCAAGGCCCCCCTGAGCGCCTCTATGATCAAG
AGATACGACGAGCACCACCAGGACCTGACCCTGCTGAAAGCTCTCGTGCGGCAGCAGCTGCCTGAGAAGT
ACAAAGAGATTTTCTTCGACCAGAGCAAGAACGGCTACGCCGGCTACATTGACGGCGGAGCCAGCCAGGA
AGAGTTCTACAAGTTCATCAAGCCCATCCTGGAAAAGATGGACGGCACCGAGGAACTGCTCGTGAAGCTG
AACAGAGAGGACCTGCTGCGGAAGCAGCGGACCTTCGACAACGGCAGCATCCCCCACCAGATCCACCTGG
GAGAGCTGCACGCCATTCTGCGGCGGCAGGAAGATTTTTACCCATTCCTGAAGGACAACCGGGAAAAGAT
CGAGAAGATCCTGACCTTCCGCATCCCCTACTACGTGGGCCCTCTGGCCAGGGGAAACAGCAGATTCGCC
TGGATGACCAGAAAGAGCGAGGAAACCATCACCCCCTGGAACTTCGAGGAAGTGGTGGACAAGGGCGCTT
CCGCCCAGAGCTTCATCGAGCGGATGACCAACTTCGATAAGAACCTGCCCAACGAGAAGGTGCTGCCCAA
GCACAGCCTGCTGTACGAGTACTTCACCGTGTATAACGAGCTGACCAAAGTGAAATACGTGACCGAGGGA
ATGAGAAAGCCCGCCTTCCTGAGCGGCGAGCAGAAAAAGGCCATCGTGGACCTGCTGTTCAAGACCAACC
GGAAAGTGACCGTGAAGCAGCTGAAAGAGGACTACTTCAAGAAAATCGAGTGCTTCGACTCCGTGGAAAT
CTCCGGCGTGGAAGATCGGTTCAACGCCTCCCTGGGCACATACCACGATCTGCTGAAAATTATCAAGGAC
AAGGACTTCCTGGACAATGAGGAAAACGAGGACATTCTGGAAGATATCGTGCTGACCCTGACACTGTTTG
AGGACAGAGAGATGATCGAGGAACGGCTGAAAACCTATGCCCACCTGTTCGACGACAAAGTGATGAAGCA
GCTGAAGCGGCGGAGATACACCGGCTGGGGCAGGCTGAGCCGGAAGCTGATCAACGGCATCCGGGACAAG
CAGTCCGGCAAGACAATCCTGGATTTCCTGAAGTCCGACGGCTTCGCCAACAGAAACTTCATGCAGCTGA
TCCACGACGACAGCCTGACCTTTAAAGAGGACATCCAGAAAGCCCAGGTGTCCGGCCAGGGCGATAGCCT
GCACGAGCACATTGCCAATCTGGCCGGCAGCCCCGCCATTAAGAAGGGCATCCTGCAGACAGTGAAGGTG
GTGGACGAGCTCGTGAAAGTGATGGGCCGGCACAAGCCCGAGAACATCGTGATCGAAATGGCCAGAGAGA
ACCAGACCACCCAGAAGGGACAGAAGAACAGCCGCGAGAGAATGAAGCGGATCGAAGAGGGCATCAAAGA
GCTGGGCAGCCAGATCCTGAAAGAACACCCCGTGGAAAACACCCAGCTGCAGAACGAGAAGCTGTACCTG
TACTACCTGCAGAATGGGCGGGATATGTACGTGGACCAGGAACTGGACATCAACCGGCTGTCCGACTACG
ATGTGGACCATATCGTGCCTCAGAGCTTTCTGAAGGACGACTCCATCGACAACAAGGTGCTGACCAGAAG
CGACAAGAACCGGGGCAAGAGCGACAACGTGCCCTCCGAAGAGGTCGTGAAGAAGATGAAGAACTACTGG
CGGCAGCTGCTGAACGCCAAGCTGATTACCCAGAGAAAGTTCGACAATCTGACCAAGGCCGAGAGAGGCG
GCCTGAGCGAACTGGATAAGGCCGGCTTCATCAAGAGACAGCTGGTGGAAACCCGGCAGATCACAAAGCA
CGTGGCACAGATCCTGGACTCCCGGATGAACACTAAGTACGACGAGAATGACAAGCTGATCCGGGAAGTG
AAAGTGATCACCCTGAAGTCCAAGCTGGTGTCCGATTTCCGGAAGGATTTCCAGTTTTACAAAGTGCGCG
AGATCAACAACTACCACCACGCCCACGACGCCTACCTGAACGCCGTCGTGGGAACCGCCCTGATCAAAAA
GTACCCTAAGCTGGAAAGCGAGTTCGTGTACGGCGACTACAAGGTGTACGACGTGCGGAAGATGATCGCC
AAGAGCGAGCAGGAAATCGGCAAGGCTACCGCCAAGTACTTCTTCTACAGCAACATCATGAACTTTTTCA
AGACCGAGATTACCCTGGCCAACGGCGAGATCCGGAAGCGGCCTCTGATCGAGACAAACGGCGAAACCGG
GGAGATCGTGTGGGATAAGGGCCGGGATTTTGCCACCGTGCGGAAAGTGCTGAGCATGCCCCAAGTGAAT
ATCGTGAAAAAGACCGAGGTGCAGACAGGCGGCTTCAGCAAAGAGTCTATCCTGCCCAAGAGGAACAGCG
ATAAGCTGATCGCCAGAAAGAAGGACTGGGACCCTAAGAAGTACGGCGGCTTCGACAGCCCCACCGTGGC
CTATTCTGTGCTGGTGGTGGCCAAAGTGGAAAAGGGCAAGTCCAAGAAACTGAAGAGTGTGAAAGAGCTG
CTGGGGATCACCATCATGGAAAGAAGCAGCTTCGAGAAGAATCCCATCGACTTTCTGGAAGCCAAGGGCT
ACAAAGAAGTGAAAAAGGACCTGATCATCAAGCTGCCTAAGTACTCCCTGTTCGAGCTGGAAAACGGCCG
GAAGAGAATGCTGGCCTCTGCCGGCGAACTGCAGAAGGGAAACGAACTGGCCCTGCCCTCCAAATATGTG
AACTTCCTGTACCTGGCCAGCCACTATGAGAAGCTGAAGGGCTCCCCCGAGGATAATGAGCAGAAACAGC
TGTTTGTGGAACAGCACAAGCACTACCTGGACGAGATCATCGAGCAGATCAGCGAGTTCTCCAAGAGAGT
GATCCTGGCCGACGCTAATCTGGACAAAGTGCTGTCCGCCTACAACAAGCACCGGGATAAGCCCATCAGA
GAGCAGGCCGAGAATATCATCCACCTGTTTACCCTGACCAATCTGGGAGCCCCTGCCGCCTTCAAGTACT
TTGACACCACCATCGACCGGAAGAGGTACACCAGCACCAAAGAGGTGCTGGACGCCACCCTGATCCACCA
GAGCATCACCGGCCTGTACGAGACACGGATCGACCTGTCTCAGCTGGGAGGCGACAAAAGGCCGGCGGCC
ACGAAAAAGGCCGGCCAGGCAAAAAAGAAAAAGGAATTCGGCAGTGGAGAGGGCAGAGGAAGTCTGCTAA
CATGCGGTGACGTCGAGGAGAATCCTGGCCCAATGACCGAGTACAAGCCCACGGTGCGCCTCGCCACCCG
CGACGACGTCCCCAGGGCCGTACGCACCCTCGCCGCCGCGTTCGCCGACTACCCCGCCACGCGCCACACC
GTCGATCCGGACCGCCACATCGAGCGGGTCACCGAGCTGCAAGAACTCTTCCTCACGCGCGTCGGGCTCG
ACATCGGCAAGGTGTGGGTCGCGGACGACGGCGCCGCGGTGGCGGTCTGGACCACGCCGGAGAGCGTCGA
AGCGGGGGCGGTGTTCGCCGAGATCGGCCCGCGCATGGCCGAGTTGAGCGGTTCCCGGCTGGCCGCGCAG
CAACAGATGGAAGGCCTCCTGGCGCCGCACCGGCCCAAGGAGCCCGCGTGGTTCCTGGCCACCGTCGGAG
TCTCGCCCGACCACCAGGGCAAGGGTCTGGGCAGCGCCGTCGTGCTCCCCGGAGTGGAGGCGGCCGAGCG
CGCCGGGGTGCCCGCCTTCCTGGAGACCTCCGCGCCCCGCAACCTCCCCTTCTACGAGCGGCTCGGCTTC
ACCGTCACCGCCGACGTCGAGGTGCCCGAAGGACCGCGCACCTGGTGCATGACCCGCAAGCCCGGTGCCT
GAGAATTCTAACTAGAGCTCGCTGATCAGCCTCGACTGTGCCTTCTAGTTGCCAGCCATCTGTTGTTTGC
CCCTCCCCCGTGCCTTCCTTGACCCTGGAAGGTGCCACTCCCACTGTCCTTTCCTAATAAAATGAGGAAA
TTGCATCGCATTGTCTGAGTAGGTGTCATTCTATTCTGGGGGGTGGGGTGGGGCAGGACAGCAAGGGGGA
GGATTGGGAAGAGAATAGCAGGCATGCTGGGGAGCGGCCGCAGGAACCCCTAGTGATGGAGTTGGCCACT
CCCTCTCTGCGCGCTCGCTCGCTCACTGAGGCCGGGCGACCAAAGGTCGCCCGACGCCCGGGCTTTGCCC
GGGCGGCCTCAGTGAGCGAGCGAGCGCGCAGCTGCCTGCAGGGGCGCCTGATGCGGTATTTTCTCCTTAC
GCATCTGTGCGGTATTTCACACCGCATA
[95 nt withheld, positions 5769-5863]
T
[46 nt withheld, positions 5865-5910]
C
[141 nt withheld, positions 5912-6052]
CCTTTGACGTTGGAGTCCACGTTCTTT
[37 nt withheld, positions 6080-6116]
ACTCTATCTCGGGCTATTCTTTTGATTTATAAGGGATTTTGCCGATTTCGGTCTATTGGTTAAAAAATGA
GCTGATTTAACAAAAATTTAACGCGAATTTTAACAAAATATTAACGTTTACAATTTTATGGTGCACTCTC
AGTACAATCTGCTCTGATGCCGCATAGTTAAGCCAGCCCCGACACCCGCCAACACCCGCTGACGCGCCCT
GACGGGCTTGTCTGCTCCCGGCATCCGCTTACAGACAAGCTGTGACCGTCTCCGGGAGCTGCATGTGTCA
GAGGTTTTCACCGTCATCACCGAAACGCGCGAGACGAAAGGGCCTCGTGATACGCCTATTTTTATAGGTT
AATGTCATGATAATAATGGTTTCTTAGACGTCAGGTGGCACTTTTCGGGGAAATGTGCGCGGAACCCCTA
TTTGTTTATTTTTCTAAATACATTCAAATATGTATCCGCTCATGAGACAATAACCCTGATAAATGCTTCA
ATAATATTGAAAAAGGAAGAGTATGAGTATTCAACATTTCCGTGTCGCCCTTATTCCCTTTTTTGCGGCA
TTTTGCCTTCCTGTTTTTGCTCACCCAGAAACGCTGGTGAAAGTAAAAGATGCTGAAGATCAGTTGGGTG
CACGAGTGGGTTACATCGAACTGGATCTCAACAGCGGTAAGATCCTTGAGAGTTTTCGCCCCGAAGAACG
TTTTCCAATGATGAGCACTTTTAAAGTTCTGCTATGTGGCGCGGTATTATCCCGTATTGACGCCGGGCAA
GAGCAACTCGGTCGCCGCATACACTATTCTCAGAATGACTTGGTTGAGTACTCACCAGTCACAGAAAAGC
ATCTTACGGATGGCATGACAGTAAGAGAATTATGCAGTGCTGCCATAACCATGAGTGATAACACTGCGGC
CAACTTACTTCTGACAACGATCGGAGGACCGAAGGAGCTAACCGCTTTTTTGCACAACATGGGGGATCAT
GTAACTCGCCTTGATCGTTGGGAACCGGAGCTGAATGAAGCCATACCAAACGACGAGCGTGACACCACGA
TGCCTGTAGCAATGGCAACAACGTTGCGCAAACTATTAACTGGCGAACTACTTACTCTAGCTTCCCGGCA
ACAATTAATAGACTGGATGGAGGCGGATAAAGTTGCAGGACCACTTCTGCGCTCGGCCCTTCCGGCTGGC
TGGTTTATTGCTGATAAATCTGGAGCCGGTGAGCGTGGAAGCCGCGGTATCATTGCAGCACTGGGGCCAG
ATGGTAAGCCCTCCCGTATCGTAGTTATCTACACGACGGGGAGTCAGGCAACTATGGATGAACGAAATAG
ACAGATCGCTGAGATAGGTGCCTCACTGATTAAGCATTGGTAACTGTCAGACCAAGTTTACTCATATATA
CTTTAGATTGATTTAAAACTTCATTTTTAATTTAAAAGGATCTAGGTGAAGATCCTTTTTGATAATCTCA
TGACCAAAATCCCTTAACGTGAGTTTTCGTTCCACTGAGCGTCAGACCCCGTAGAAAAGATCAAAGGATC
TTCTTGAGATCCTTTTTTTCTGCGCGTAATCTGCTGCTTGCAAACAAAAAAACCACCGCTACCAGCGGTG
GTTTGTTTGCCGGATCAAGAGCTACCAACTCTTTTTCCGAAGGTAACTGGCTTCAGCAGAGCGCAGATAC
CAAATACTGTTCTTCTAGTGTAGCCGTAGTTAGGCCACCACTTCAAGAACTCTGTAGCACCGCCTACATA
CCTCGCTCTGCTAATCCTGTTACCAGTGGCTGCTGCCAGTGGCGATAAGTCGTGTCTTACCGGGTTGGAC
TCAAGACGATAGTTACCGGATAAGGCGCAGCGGTCGGGCTGAACGGGGGGTTCGTGCACACAGCCCAGCT
TGGAGCGAACGACCTACACCGAACTGAGATACCTACAGCGTGAGCTATGAGAAAGCGCCACGCTTCCCGA
AGGGAGAAAGGCGGACAGGTATCCGGTAAGCGGCAGGGTCGGAACAGGAGAGCGCACGAGGGAGCTTCCA
GGGGGAAACGCCTGGTATCTTTATAGTCCTGTCGGGTTTCGCCACCTCTGACTTGAGCGTCGATTTTTGT
GATGCTCGTCAGGGGGGCGGAGCCTATGGAAAAACGCCAGCAACGCGGCCTTTTTACGGTTCCTGGCCTT
TTGCTGGCCTTTTGCTCACATGTGAGGGCCTATTTCCCATGATTCCTTCATATTTGCATATACGATACAA
GGCTGTTAGAGAGATAATTGGAATTAATTTGACTGTAAACACAAAGATATTAGTACAAAATACGTGACGT
AGAAAGTAATAATTTCTTGGGTAGTTTGCAGTTTTAAAATTATGTTTTAAAATGGACTATCATATGCTTA
CCGTAACTTGAAAGTATTTCGATTTCTTGGCTTTATATATCTTGTGGAAAGGACGAAACACCGCTTTTTT
TAGTGATGTCTTTGTTTTAGAGCTAGAAATAGCAAGTTAAAATAAGGCTAGTCCGTTATCAACTTGAAAA
AGTGGCACCGAGTCGGTGCTTTTTTGTTTTAGAGCTAGAAATAGCAAGTTAAAATAAGGCTAGTCCGTTT
TTAGCGCGTGCGCCAATTCTGCAGACAAATGGCTCTAGAGGTACCCGTTACATAACTTACGGTAAATGGC
CCGCCTGGCTGACCGCCCAACGACCCCCGCCCATTGACGTCAATAGTAACGCCAATAGGGACTTTCCATT
GACGTCAATGGGTGGAGTATTTACGGTAAACTGCCCACTTGGCAGTACATCAAGTGTATCATATGCCAAG
TACGCCCCCTATTGACGTCAATGACGGTAAATGGCCCGCCTGGCATTGTGCCCAGTACATGACCTTATGG
GACTTTCCTACTTGGCAGTACATCTACGTATTAGTCATCGCTATTACCATGGTCGAGGTGAGCCCCACGT
TCTGCTTCACTCTCCCCATCTCCCCCCCCTCCCCACCCCCAATTTTGTATTTATTTATTTTTTAATTATT
TTGTGCAGCGATGGGGGCGGGGGGGGGGGGGGGGGGG
Features (pLannotate 1.2.2; 19 found; start..end, strand, type, name):
    140..367     +  intron         hybrid intron: hybrid between chicken β-actin (CBA) and minute virus of mice (MMV) introns (Gray et al., 2011)
    505..2220    +  CDS            Cas9(N): N-terminal portion of Streptococcus pyogenes Cas9 (Zetsche et al., 2015)
   2107..4605    +  CDS            Cas9(C): C-terminal portion of Streptococcus pyogenes Cas9 (Zetsche et al., 2015)
   4606..4653    +  CDS            nucleoplasmin NLS: bipartite nuclear localization signal from nucleoplasmin
   4723..5322    +  CDS            PuroR (fragment): puromycin N-acetyltransferase; pac from Streptomyces; confers resistance to puromycin
   5356..5467    +  polyA_signal   bGH poly(A) signal: bovine growth hormone polyadenylation signal
   5572..5712    +  repeat_region  AAV2 ITR: inverted terminal repeat of adeno-associated virus serotype 2 inverted
   5717..5768    -  misc_feature   bom (fragment): basis of mobility region from pBR322
   5787..6242    +  rep_origin     f1 ori (sequence partly withheld): f1 bacteriophage origin of replication; arrow indicates direction of (+) strand synthesis
   6243..6292    -  misc_feature   bom (fragment): basis of mobility region from pBR322
   6394..6429    -  CDS            rop (fragment): Rop protein, which maintains plasmids at low copy number; rop
   6524..6628    +  promoter       AmpR promoter: bla
   6629..7489    +  CDS            AmpR: β-lactamase; bla; confers resistance to ampicillin, carbenicillin, and related antibiotics
   7660..8248    +  rep_origin     ori: high-copy-number ColE1/pMB1/pBR322/pUC origin of replication
   8310..8550    +  promoter       U6 promoter: RNA polymerase III promoter for human U6 snRNA
   8580..8655    +  misc_RNA       gRNA scaffold: guide RNA scaffold for the Streptococcus pyogenes CRISPR/Cas9 system
   8662..8705    +  misc_RNA       gRNA scaffold (fragment): guide RNA scaffold for the Streptococcus pyogenes CRISPR/Cas9 system
   8752..9037    +  enhancer       CMV enhancer: human cytomegalovirus immediate early enhancer; contains an 18-bp deletion relative to the standard CMV enhancer
   9039..139     +  promoter       chicken β-actin promoter (across the origin): contains a 21-bp deletion relative to the standard chicken β-actin promoter
