[The description below was written by a language model from this plasmid's Addgene catalogue record and pLannotate feature annotations shown in this document.]
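Description:
pCDX4.1.1-gDNA is a mammalian CRISPR/Cas9 expression plasmid built on the pX462 backbone, carrying a single guide RNA directed against the human CDX4 locus. The 20-nt guide was inserted by restriction cloning into the BbsI sites of the backbone, which were destroyed in the process. It sits between a human U6 RNA polymerase III promoter and the Streptococcus pyogenes gRNA scaffold. The depositor notes that the listed guide sequence includes a PAM that is not part of the cloned insert. The plasmid is maintained in E. coli at high copy through a ColE1/pUC-type origin with ampicillin selection (AmpR under its own bla promoter). An f1 origin and a single annotated AAV2 ITR are also present as backbone remnants.

The second expression unit uses a CMV enhancer, chicken β-actin promoter and hybrid CBA/MVM intron to drive S. pyogenes Cas9, annotated as overlapping N- and C-terminal portions that together span the coding sequence. Cas9 is followed by a nucleoplasmin bipartite nuclear localization signal, then a puromycin N-acetyltransferase coding sequence and a bGH polyadenylation signal. The puromycin marker allows transfected mammalian cells to be enriched. The element linking Cas9 to PuroR is not annotated in the feature table. The insert name "CDX4-Nickase1" and the pX462 backbone indicate a nickase form of Cas9, which would be used with a partner guide for paired nicking, although the annotation does not show the nickase mutation itself. The stated purpose is to generate GFP fusion proteins by genome editing. This plasmid contains no GFP or homology donor, so the tag must come from a separate construct.
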