Addgene plasmid #175852: pCDX4.1.1-gDNA
Purpose: CRISPR/Cas9 plasmid to create GFP fusion proteins
Depositing lab: Barbara Stranger & Kevin White. Depositing organization: University of Chicago.
Backbone
  Vector backbone: pX462
  Backbone manufacturer: addgene ID: 62987
  Vector type: CRISPR
Growth in bacteria
  Bacterial resistance: Ampicillin, 100 μg/mL
  Growth temperature: 37°C
  Growth strain: DH5alpha
  Copy number: High Copy
Gene/Insert
  Gene/Insert name: CDX4-Nickase1
  gRNA/shRNA sequence: CTTTTTTTAGTGATGTCTTT(TGG)
  Species: H. sapiens (human)
  Cloning method: Restriction Enzyme; 5′ cloning site BbsI (destroyed during cloning); 3′ cloning site BbsI (destroyed during cloning)
Terms and licenses: Academic/Nonprofit Terms; Industry Terms: Not Available to Industry
Depositor comments: gRNA sequence also includes uncloned PAM
How to cite: pCDX4.1.1-gDNA was a gift from Barbara Stranger & Kevin White (Addgene plasmid # 175852 ; http://n2t.net/addgene:175852 ; RRID:Addgene_175852)
